>Addgene plasmid #38162 | Abr in pAcG2T | addgene partial sequence | sequence record 50810 | polyhedrin_fwd
AAAAACCTATAAATACGGATCTGTATTCATGTCCCCTATACTAGGTTATTGGAAAATTAAGGGCCTTGTG
CAACCCACTCGACTTCTTTTGGAATATCTTGAAGAAAAATATGAAGAGCATTTGTATGAGCGCGATGAAG
GTGATAAATGGCGAAACAAAAAGTTTGAATTGGGTTTGGAGTTTCCCAATCTTCCTTATTATATTGATGG
TGATGTTAAATTAACACAGTCTATGGCCATCATACGTTATATAGCTGACAAGCACAACATGTTGGGTGGT
TGTCCAAAAGAGCGTGCAGAGATTTCAATGCTTGAAGGAGCGGTTTTGGATATTAGATACGGTGTTTCGA
GAATTGCATATAGTAAAGACTTTGAAACTCTCAAAGTTGATTTTCTTAGCAAGCTACCTGAAATGCTGAA
AATGTTCAAAGATCGTTTATGTCATAAAACATATTTAAATGGTGATCATGTAACCCATCCTGACTTCATG
TTGTATGACGCTCTTGATGTTGTTTTATACATGGACCCAATGTGCCTGGATGCGTTCCCAAAATTAGTTT
GTTTTAAAAAACGTATTGAAGCTATCCCACAAATTGATAAGTACTTGAAATCCAGCAAGTATATAGCATG
GCCTTTGCAGGGCTGGCAAGCCACGTTTGGTGGTGGCGACCATCCTCCAAAATCGGATCTGGTTCCGCGT
GGATCCATGGAGGAGGAAGAGGAGGCGATAGGCTTGCTGGACAAGGTTCTGGAGGACGAAGATGTGTTTC
TCCTGGGGGAGTGCGAGCTGGGAACCCCGACCAGCCCCGGCTCAGGGTCCCCCTTC
