[The description below was written by a language model from this plasmid's Addgene catalogue record.]
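Description:
Abr in pAcG2T is an insect-cell expression construct built on the pAcG2T baculovirus transfer vector from Pharmingen. The backbone is about 8.5 kb, and a roughly 2.6 kb insert brings the total to about 11.1 kb. It is maintained in E. coli under ampicillin selection; the record lists the copy number as unknown and does not describe the bacterial origin of replication. As a transfer vector, this type of plasmid is generally used to move its expression cassette into a baculovirus genome by recombination in insect cells, and the resulting recombinant virus then drives protein production. The record itself only classifies the plasmid as an insect expression vector and gives no feature map of the flanking viral sequences.

The payload is the human ABR gene (also known as MDB), encoding the Abr protein, a relative of BCR. It is placed under the polyhedrin promoter, the very strong, very late baculoviral promoter commonly used for high-level recombinant expression. The coding sequence is fused at its N terminus to glutathione S-transferase, which allows affinity capture of the fusion protein on glutathione resin. The insert sits between BamHI and EcoRI sites, both retained, and was assembled by a four-way ligation of three consecutive ABR restriction fragments into the cut vector. The depositor notes that the construct produces Abr protein. Repository sequencing identified an E24G point substitution that is reported not to affect plasmid function. The plasmid's evident use is the production and purification of GST-tagged human Abr from insect cells, although the record does not specify downstream applications.
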