Addgene plasmid #38162: Abr in pAcG2T
Depositing lab: Nora Heisterkamp. Depositing organization: Children's Hospital Los Angeles.
Backbone
  Vector backbone: pAcG2T
  Backbone manufacturer: Pharmingen
  Backbone size w/o insert (bp): 8530
  Total vector size (bp): 11130
  Vector type: Insect Expression
Growth in bacteria
  Bacterial resistance: Ampicillin, 100 μg/mL
  Growth temperature: 37°C
  Growth strain: DH5alpha
  Copy number: Unknown
Gene/Insert
  Gene/Insert name: ABR
  Species: H. sapiens (human)
  Insert size (bp): 2600
  GenBank ID: NM_001092
  Entrez Gene: ABR (a.k.a. MDB)
  Promoter: polyhedron
  Tag / fusion protein: GST (N terminal on insert)
  Cloning method: Restriction Enzyme; 5′ cloning site BamHI (not destroyed); 3′ cloning site EcoRI (not destroyed)
  Sequencing primers: 5′ GST-F
Terms and licenses: Academic/Nonprofit Terms; Industry Terms: Not Available to Industry
Depositor comments: Constructed by Leena Haataja. 4-way ligation of BamHI/StuI + StuI/BstEII + BstEII/EcoRI fragments into pAcG2T digested with BamHI x EcoRI. The construct makes Abr protein. Addgene sequencing found an E24G point mutation--this does not alter plasmid function.
How to cite: Abr in pAcG2T was a gift from Nora Heisterkamp (Addgene plasmid # 38162 ; http://n2t.net/addgene:38162 ; RRID:Addgene_38162)
